>Addgene plasmid #202779 | His-ATG3-Y209A | addgene full sequence | sequence record 403394 | Addgene NGS Result
GGGTAATGATACCGATGAAACGAGAGAGGATGCTCACGATACGGGTTACTGATGATGAACATGCCCGGTT
ACTGGAACGTTGTGAGGGTAAACAACTGGCGGTATGGATGCGGCGGGACCAGAGAAAAATCACTCAGGGT
CAATGCCAGCGCTTCGTTAATACAGATGTAGGTGTTCCACAGGGTAGCCAGCAGCATCCTGCGATGCAGA
TCCGGAACATAATGGTGCAGGGCGCTGACTTCCGCGTTTCCAGACTTTACGAAACACGGAAACCGAAGAC
CATTCATGTTGTTGCTCAGGTCGCAGACGTTTTGCAGCAGCAGTCGCTTCACGTTCGCTCGCGTATCGGT
GATTCATTCTGCTAACCAGTAAGGCAACCCCGCCAGCCTAGCCGGGTCCTCAACGACAGGAGCACGATCA
TGCGCACCCGTGGCCAGGACCCAACGCTGCCCGAGATGCGCCGCGTGCGGCTGCTGGAGATGGCGGACGC
GATGGATATGTTCTGCCAAGGGTTGGTTTGCGCATTCACAGTTCTCCGCAAGAATTGATTGGCTCCAATT
CTTGGAGTGGTGAATCCGTTAGCGAGGTGCCGCCGGCTTCCATTCAGGTCGAGGTGGCCCGGCTCCATGC
ACCGCGACGCAACGCGGGGAGGCAGACAAGGTATAGGGCGGCGCCTACAATCCATGCCAACCCGTTCCAT
GTGCTCGCCGAGGCGGCATAAATCGCCGTGACGATCAGCGGTCCAATGATCGAAGTTAGGCTGGTAAGAG
CCGCGAGCGATCCTTGAAGCTGTCCCTGATGGTCGTCATCTACCTGCCTGGACAGCATGGCCTGCAACGC
GGGCATCCCGATGCCGCCGGAAGCGAGAAGAATCATAATGGGGAAGGCCATCCAGCCTCGCGTCGCGAAC
GCCAGCAAGACGTAGCCCAGCGCGTCGGCCGCCATGCCGGCGATAATGGCCTGCTTCTCGCCGAAACGTT
TGGTGGCGGGACCAGTGACGAAGGCTTGAGCGAGGGCGTGCAAGATTCCGAATACCGCAAGCGACAGGCC
GATCATCGTCGCGCTCCAGCGAAAGCGGTCCTCGCCGAAAATGACCCAGAGCGCTGCCGGCACCTGTCCT
ACGAGTTGCATGATAAAGAAGACAGTCATAAGTGCGGCGACGATAGTCATGCCCCGCGCCCACCGGAAGG
AGCTGACTGGGTTGAAGGCTCTCAAGGGCATCGGTCGACGCTCTCCCTTATGCGACTCCTGCATTAGGAA
GCAGCCCAGTAGTAGGTTGAGGCCGTTGAGCACCGCCGCCGCAAGGAATGGTGCATGCAAGGAGATGGCG
CCCAACAGTCCCCCGGCCACGGGGCCTGCCACCATACCCACGCCGAAACAAGCGCTCATGAGCCCGAAGT
GGCGAGCCCGATCTTCCCCATCGGTGATGTCGGCGATATAGGCGCCAGCAACCGCACCTGTGGCGCCGGT
GATGCCGGCCACGATGCGTCCGGCGTAGAGGATCGAGATCTCGATCCCGCGAAATTAATACGACTCACTA
TAGGGAGACCACAACGGTTTCCCTCTAGTGCCGGCTCCGGAGAGCTCTTTAATTAAGCGGCCGCCCTGCA
GGACTCGAGTTCTAGAAATAATTTTGTTTAACTTTAAGAAGGAGATATACATATGAAATCTTCTCACCAT
CACCATCACCATGAAAACCTGTACTTCCAATCCAATGCAATGCAGAATGTGATTAATACTGTGAAGGGAA
AGGCACTGGAAGTGGCTGAGTACCTGACCCCGGTCCTCAAGGAATCAAAGTTTAAGGAAACAGGTGTAAT
TACCCCAGAAGAGTTTGTGGCAGCTGGAGATCACCTAGTCCACCACTGTCCAACATGGCAATGGGCTACA
GGGGAAGAATTGAAAGTGAAGGCATACCTACCAACAGGCAAACAATTTTTGGTAACCAAAAATGTGCCGT
GCTATAAGCGGTGCAAACAGATGGAATATTCAGATGAATTGGAAGCTATCATTGAAGAAGATGATGGTGA
TGGCGGATGGGTAGATACATATCACAACACAGGTATTACAGGAATAACGGAAGCCGTTAAAGAGATCACA
CTGGAAAATAAGGACAATATAAGGCTTCAAGATTGCTCAGCACTATGTGAAGAGGAAGAAGATGAAGATG
AAGGAGAAGCTGCAGATATGGAAGAATATGAAGAGAGTGGATTGTTGGAAACAGATGAGGCTACCCTAGA
TACAAGGAAAATAGTAGAAGCTTGTAAAGCCAAAACTGATGCTGGCGGTGAAGATGCTATTTTGCAAACC
AGAACTTATGACCTTTACATCACTTATGATAAAGCGTACCAGACTCCACGATTATGGTTGTTTGGCTATG
ATGAGCAACGGCAGCCTTTAACAGTTGAGCACATGTATGAAGACATCAGTCAGGATCATGTGAAGAAAAC
AGTGACCATTGAAAATCACCCTCATCTGCCACCACCTCCCATGTGTTCAGTTCACCCATGCAGGCATGCT
GAGGTGATGAAGAAAATCATTGAGACTGTTGCAGAAGGAGGGGGAGAACTTGGAGTTCATATGTATCTTC
TTATTTTCTTGAAATTTGTACAAGCTGTCATTCCAACAATAGAATATGACTACACAAGACACTTCACAAT
GTAATAACATTGGAAGTGGATAACGGATCCGCGATCGCGGCGCGCCACCTGGTGGCCGGCCGGTACCACG
CGTGCGCGCTGATCCGGCTGCTAACAAAGCCCGAAAGGAAGCTGAGTTGGCTGCTGCCACCGCTGAGCAA
TAACTAGCATAACCCCTTGGGGCCTCTAAACGGGTCTTGAGGGGTTTTTTGCTGAAAGGAGGAACTATAT
CCGGATATCCACAGGACGGGTGTGGTCGCCATGATCGCGTAGTCGATAGTGGCTCCAAGTAGCGAAGCGA
GCAGGACTGGGCGGCGGCCAAAGCGGTCGGACAGTGCTCCGAGAACGGGTGCGCATAGAAATTGCATCAA
CGCATATAGCGCTAGCAGCACGCCATAGTGACTGGCGATGCTGTCGGAATGGACGATATCCCGCAAGAGG
CCCGGCAGTACCGGCATAACCAAGCCTATGCCTACAGCATCCAGGGTGACGGTGCCGAGGATGACGATGA
GCGCATTGTTAGATTTCATACACGGTGCCTGACTGCGTTAGCAATTTAACTGTGATAAACTACCGCATTA
AAGCTTATCGATGATAAGCTGTCAAACATGAGAATTCTTGAAGACGAAAGGGCCTCGTGATACGCCTATT
TTTATAGGTTAATGTCATGATAATAATGGTTTCTTAGACGTCAGGTGGCACTTTTCGGGGAAATGTGCGC
GGAACCCCTATTTGTTTATTTTTCTAAATACATTCAAATATGTATCCGCTCATGAGACAATAACCCTGAT
AAATGCTTCAATAACATTGAAAAAGGAAGAGTATGAGTATTCAACATTTCCGTGTCGCCCTTATTCCCTT
TTTTGCGGCATTTTGCCTTCCTGTTTTTGCTCACCCAGAAACGCTGGTGAAAGTAAAAGATGCTGAAGAT
CAGTTGGGTGCACGAGTGGGTTACATCGAACTGGATCTCAACAGCGGTAAGATCCTTGAGAGTTTTCGCC
CCGAAGAACGTTTTCCAATGATGAGCACTTTTAAAGTTCTGCTATGTGGCGCGGTATTATCCCGTGTTGA
CGCCGGGCAAGAGCAACTCGGTCGCCGCATACACTATTCTCAGAATGACTTGGTTGAGTACTCACCAGTC
ACAGAAAAGCATCTTACGGATGGCATGACAGTAAGAGAATTATGCAGTGCTGCCATAACCATGAGTGATA
ACACTGCGGCCAACTTACTTCTGACAACGATCGGAGGACCGAAGGAGCTAACCGCTTTTTTGCACAACAT
GGGGGATCATGTAACTCGCCTTGATCGTTGGGAACCGGAGCTGAATGAAGCCATACCAAACGACGAGCGT
GACACCACGATGCCTGCAGCAATGGCAACAACGTTGCGCAAACTATTAACTGGCGAACTACTTACTCTAG
CTTCCCGGCAACAATTAATAGACTGGATGGAGGCGGATAAAGTTGCAGGACCACTTCTGCGCTCGGCCCT
TCCGGCTGGCTGGTTTATTGCTGATAAATCTGGAGCCGGTGAGCGTGGGTCTCGCGGTATCATTGCAGCA
CTGGGGCCAGATGGTAAGCCCTCCCGTATCGTAGTTATCTACACGACGGGGAGTCAGGCAACTATGGATG
AACGAAATAGACAGATCGCTGAGATAGGTGCCTCACTGATTAAGCATTGGTAACTGTCAGACCAAGTTTA
CTCATATATACTTTAGATTGATTTAAAACTTCATTTTTAATTTAAAAGGATCTAGGTGAAGATCCTTTTT
GATAATCTCATGACCAAAATCCCTTAACGTGAGTTTTCGTTCCACTGAGCGTCAGACCCCGTAGAAAAGA
TCAAAGGATCTTCTTGAGATCCTTTTTTTCTGCGCGTAATCTGCTGCTTGCAAACAAAAAAACCACCGCT
ACCAGCGGTGGTTTGTTTGCCGGATCAAGAGCTACCAACTCTTTTTCCGAAGGTAACTGGCTTCAGCAGA
GCGCAGATACCAAATACTGTCCTTCTAGTGTAGCCGTAGTTAGGCCACCACTTCAAGAACTCTGTAGCAC
CGCCTACATACCTCGCTCTGCTAATCCTGTTACCAGTGGCTGCTGCCAGTGGCGATAAGTCGTGTCTTAC
CGGGTTGGACTCAAGACGATAGTTACCGGATAAGGCGCAGCGGTCGGGCTGAACGGGGGGTTCGTGCACA
CAGCCCAGCTTGGAGCGAACGACCTACACCGAACTGAGATACCTACAGCGTGAGCTATGAGAAAGCGCCA
CGCTTCCCGAAGGGAGAAAGGCGGACAGGTATCCGGTAAGCGGCAGGGTCGGAACAGGAGAGCGCACGAG
GGAGCTTCCAGGGGGAAACGCCTGGTATCTTTATAGTCCTGTCGGGTTTCGCCACCTCTGACTTGAGCGT
CGATTTTTGTGATGCTCGTCAGGGGGGCGGAGCCTATGGAAAAACGCCAGCAACGCGGCCTTTTTACGGT
TCCTGGCCTTTTGCTGGCCTTTTGCTCACATGTTCTTTCCTGCGTTATCCCCTGATTCTGTGGATAACCG
TATTACCGCCTTTGAGTGAGCTGATACCGCTCGCCGCAGCCGAACGACCGAGCGCAGCGAGTCAGTGAGC
GAGGAAGCGGAAGAGCGCCTGATGCGGTATTTTCTCCTTACGCATCTGTGCGGTATTTCACACCGCAATG
GTGCACTCTCAGTACAATCTGCTCTGATGCCGCATAGTTAAGCCAGTATACACTCCGCTATCGCTACGTG
ACTGGGTCATGGCTGCGCCCCGACACCCGCCAACACCCGCTGACGCGCCCTGACGGGCTTGTCTGCTCCC
GGCATCCGCTTACAGACAAGCTGTGACCGTCTCCGGGAGCTGCATGTGTCAGAGGTTTTCACCGTCATCA
CCGAAACGCGCGAGGCAGCTGCGGTAAAGCTCATCAGCGTGGTCGTGAAGCGATTCACAGATGTCTGCCT
GTTCATCCGCGTCCAGCTCGTTGAGTTTCTCCAGAAGCGTTAATGTCTGGCTTCTGATAAAGCGGGCCAT
GTTAAGGGCGGTTTTTTCCTGTTTGGTCACTGATGCCTCCGTGTAAGGGGGATTTCTGTTCATGG
Features (pLannotate 1.2.2; 16 found; start..end, strand, type, name):
    604..1504    -  CDS            TcR (fragment): tetracycline efflux protein; tet; confers resistance to tetracycline
   1526..1544    +  promoter       T7 promoter: promoter for bacteriophage T7 RNA polymerase
   1633..1655    +  RBS            RBS: efficient ribosome binding site from bacteriophage T7 gene 10 (Olins and Rangwala, 1989)
   1675..1692    +  CDS            6xHis: 6xHis affinity tag
   1693..1709    +  CDS            TEV site (fragment): tobacco etch virus (TEV) protease recognition and cleavage site
   1720..2661    +  CDS            ATG3: ATG3_HUMAN - Also known as APG3, APG3L. Experimental evidence at protein level: Swiss-Prot protein existence level 1. E2 conjugating enzyme required for the cytoplasm to vacuole transport (Cvt), autophagy, and mitochondrial homeostasis. Responsible for the E2-like covalent binding of phosphatidylethanolamine to the C- terminal Gly of ATG8-like proteins (GABARAP, GABARAPL1, GABARAPL2 or MAP1LC3A). The ATG12-ATG5 conjugate plays a role of an E3 and promotes the transfer of ATG8-like proteins from ATG3 to phosphatidylethanolamine (PE). This step is required for the membrane association of ATG8-li
   2747..2796    +  CDS            SET1 (fragment): solubility-enhancement tag derived from T7 phage gene 10B
   2804..2851    +  terminator     T7 terminator: transcription terminator for bacteriophage T7 RNA polymerase
   2877..3169    -  CDS            TcR (fragment): tetracycline efflux protein; tet; confers resistance to tetracycline
   3217..3245    -  promoter       tet promoter: E. coli promoter for tetracycline efflux protein gene
   3358..3462    +  promoter       AmpR promoter: bla
   3463..4323    +  CDS            AmpR: β-lactamase; bla; confers resistance to ampicillin, carbenicillin, and related antibiotics
   4494..5082    +  rep_origin     ori: high-copy-number ColE1/pMB1/pBR322/pUC origin of replication
   5268..5407    -  misc_feature   bom: basis of mobility region from pBR322
   5509..5700    -  CDS            rop: Rop protein, which maintains plasmids at low copy number; rop
   5717..362     +  CDS            YPB1_ECOLX (across the origin): Protein predicted: Swiss-Prot protein existence level 4. From Escherichia coli.
