[The description below was written by a language model from this plasmid's Addgene catalogue record and pLannotate feature annotations shown in this document.]
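Description:
His-ATG3-Y209A is a bacterial expression plasmid built on the 2BT backbone, a pBR322-derived, T7-driven vector designed for ligation-independent cloning. It is propagated in E. coli under ampicillin selection through a β-lactamase gene with its native promoter. Replication relies on a ColE1/pMB1-type origin accompanied by the bom mobility region and the rop gene, which keeps plasmid number down and fits the record's low-copy designation. Two fragments of the tetracycline efflux gene, together with the tet promoter, flank the expression cassette. These appear to be remnants of a pBR322 tet gene interrupted by the cassette and are not expected to confer resistance.

The payload is human ATG3 carrying a Y209A substitution. It is placed downstream of a T7 promoter and the phage T7 gene 10 ribosome binding site, and followed by a T7 terminator. The open reading frame begins with a 6xHis tag and a TEV protease recognition site, so the protein can be captured by metal-affinity chromatography and the tag then cleaved off. According to the record the coding sequence ends in a stop codon, so the short gene 10B-like fragment annotated between the insert and the terminator is most likely untranslated vector sequence. Expression requires a host that supplies T7 RNA polymerase.

ATG3 is the E2-like enzyme that transfers ATG8-family proteins such as LC3 onto phosphatidylethanolamine during autophagosome formation. This plasmid is intended for overexpressing and purifying the point mutant in E. coli, and the associated work concerns how WIPI2, ATG16L1 and ATG3 deliver LC3 to the phagophore. The record does not state what functional effect Y209A has.
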