Addgene plasmid #202779: His-ATG3-Y209A
Purpose: ATG3 mutant overexpression in E.Coli. 6His-TEVsite-ATG3-Y209A-stop
Depositing lab: James Hurley. Depositing organization: University of California, Berkeley. Publication: Three-step docking by WIPI2, ATG16L1, and ATG3 delivers LC3 to the phagophore. Rao S, Skulsuppaisarn M, Strong LM, Ren X, Lazarou M, Hurley JH, Hummer G. Sci Adv. 2024 Feb 9;10(6):eadj8027. doi: 10.1126/sciadv.adj8027. Epub 2024 Feb 7. PubMed 38324698.
Backbone
  Vector backbone: 2BT
  Vector type: Bacterial Expression
Growth in bacteria
  Bacterial resistance: Ampicillin, 100 μg/mL
  Growth temperature: 37°C
  Growth strain: DH5alpha
  Copy number: Low Copy
Gene/Insert
  Gene/Insert name: ATG3
  Species: H. sapiens (human)
  Mutation: Y209A
  Entrez Gene: ATG3 (a.k.a. APG3, APG3-LIKE, APG3L, PC3-96, hApg3)
  Tag / fusion protein: 6xHis, TEV (N terminal on insert)
  Cloning method: Ligation Independent Cloning
Terms and licenses: Academic/Nonprofit Terms; Industry Terms: Not Available to Industry
How to cite: His-ATG3-Y209A was a gift from James Hurley (Addgene plasmid # 202779 ; http://n2t.net/addgene:202779 ; RRID:Addgene_202779)
