>Addgene plasmid #202779 | His-ATG3-Y209A | depositor partial sequence | sequence record 393548 | ATG3-Y209A (LIC insertion)
ATGCAGAATGTGATTAATACTGTGAAGGGAAAGGCACTGGAAGTGGCTGAGTACCTGACCCCGGTCCTCA
AGGAATCAAAGTTTAAGGAAACAGGTGTAATTACCCCAGAAGAGTTTGTGGCAGCTGGAGATCACCTAGT
CCACCACTGTCCAACATGGCAATGGGCTACAGGGGAAGAATTGAAAGTGAAGGCATACCTACCAACAGGC
AAACAATTTTTGGTAACCAAAAATGTGCCGTGCTATAAGCGGTGCAAACAGATGGAATATTCAGATGAAT
TGGAAGCTATCATTGAAGAAGATGATGGTGATGGCGGATGGGTAGATACATATCACAACACAGGTATTAC
AGGAATAACGGAAGCCGTTAAAGAGATCACACTGGAAAATAAGGACAATATAAGGCTTCAAGATTGCTCA
GCACTATGTGAAGAGGAAGAAGATGAAGATGAAGGAGAAGCTGCAGATATGGAAGAATATGAAGAGAGTG
GATTGTTGGAAACAGATGAGGCTACCCTAGATACAAGGAAAATAGTAGAAGCTTGTAAAGCCAAAACTGA
TGCTGGCGGTGAAGATGCTATTTTGCAAACCAGAACTTATGACCTTTACATCACTTATGATAAAGCGTAC
CAGACTCCACGATTATGGTTGTTTGGCTATGATGAGCAACGGCAGCCTTTAACAGTTGAGCACATGTATG
AAGACATCAGTCAGGATCATGTGAAGAAAACAGTGACCATTGAAAATCACCCTCATCTGCCACCACCTCC
CATGTGTTCAGTTCACCCATGCAGGCATGCTGAGGTGATGAAGAAAATCATTGAGACTGTTGCAGAAGGA
GGGGGAGAACTTGGAGTTCATATGTATCTTCTTATTTTCTTGAAATTTGTACAAGCTGTCATTCCAACAA
TAGAATATGACTACACAAGACACTTCACAATG
